Addgene plasmid #51976: Nano-lantern(Ca2+)_600/pRSETB
Purpose: bacterial expression of a Nano-lantern-based luminescent Ca2+ indicator with Kd=600nM
Depositing lab: Takeharu Nagai. Depositing organization: The University of Osaka. Publication: Luminescent proteins for high-speed single-cell and whole-body imaging. Saito K, Chang YF, Horikawa K, Hatsugai N, Higuchi Y, Hashida M, Yoshida Y, Matsuda T, Arai Y, Nagai T. Nat Commun. 2012;3:1262. doi: 10.1038/ncomms2248. PubMed 23232392.
Backbone
  Vector backbone: pRSETB
  Backbone manufacturer: Invitrogen
  Vector type: Bacterial Expression
Growth in bacteria
  Bacterial resistance: Ampicillin, 100 μg/mL
  Growth temperature: 37°C
  Growth strain: DH5alpha
  Copy number: High Copy
Gene/Insert
  Gene/Insert name: Nano-lantern_CaM_E104Q-2G
  Species: Synthetic
  Insert size (bp): 2200
  Mutation: S257G in Rluc8
  Tag / fusion protein: 6xHis (N terminal on backbone)
  Cloning method: Restriction Enzyme; 5′ cloning site BamHI (not destroyed); 3′ cloning site EcoRI (not destroyed)
  Sequencing primers: 5′ T7; 3′ T7 terminal
Terms and licenses: Academic/Nonprofit Terms; Industry Terms: Not Available to Industry
Depositor comments: GenBank accession number: JN859496
How to cite: Nano-lantern(Ca2+)_600/pRSETB was a gift from Takeharu Nagai (Addgene plasmid # 51976 ; http://n2t.net/addgene:51976 ; RRID:Addgene_51976)
