[The description below was written by a language model from this plasmid's Addgene catalogue record.]
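Description:
Nano-lantern(Ca2+)_600/pRSETB is a bacterial expression plasmid built on the commercial pRSETB backbone. It is maintained in E. coli as a high-copy plasmid under ampicillin selection. The record gives no feature table, so the promoter and origin are not explicitly listed. However, pRSET vectors are T7-driven expression plasmids, and the listed T7 and T7-terminator sequencing primers are consistent with an insert sitting between a T7 promoter and T7 terminator. Expression from such a promoter requires a host that supplies T7 RNA polymerase.

The payload is a synthetic open reading frame of about 2.2 kb named Nano-lantern_CaM_E104Q-2G. It was cloned between BamHI and EcoRI sites, both of which are retained, and is in frame with an N-terminal 6xHis tag contributed by the backbone, which allows metal-affinity purification. Nano-lantern is a chimeric luminescent protein that pairs an enhanced Renilla luciferase (Rluc8, here carrying an S257G substitution) with a yellow fluorescent protein. Energy transfer from the luciferase to the fluorescent protein gives a brighter emission than the luciferase alone. In this Ca2+-sensing version, the insert name indicates a calmodulin-based sensing module with an E104Q substitution. The "2G" presumably refers to a linker variant, although the record does not define it. Ca2+ binding modulates the luminescent output, and the stated dissociation constant is 600 nM.

The plasmid is intended for producing the recombinant indicator protein in bacteria, for example for purification and in vitro characterisation of this member of the Nano-lantern sensor series. The series was developed for luminescence imaging without excitation light.
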