>Addgene plasmid #51976 | Nano-lantern(Ca2+)_600/pRSETB | depositor partial sequence | sequence record 80014 | insert
GGATCCGATGGTGAGCAAGGGCGAGGAGCTGTTCACCGGGGTGGTGCCCATCCTGGTCGAGCTGGACGGC
GACGTAAACGGCCACAAGTTCAGCGTGTCCGGCGAGGGCGAGGGCGATGCCACCTACGGCAAGCTGACCC
TGAAGCTGATCTGCACCACCGGCAAGCTGCCCGTGCCCTGGCCCACCCTCGTGACCACCCTGGGCTACGG
CCTGCAGTGCTTCGCCCGCTACCCCGACCACATGAAGCAGCACGACTTCTTCAAGTCCGCCATGCCCGAA
GGCTACGTCCAGGAGCGCACCATCTTCTTCAAGGACGACGGCAACTACAAGACCCGCGCCGAGGTGAAGT
TCGAGGGCGACACCCTGGTGAACCGCATCGAGCTGAAGGGCATCGACTTCAAGGAGGACGGCAACATCCT
GGGGCACAAGCTGGAGTACAACTACAACAGCCACAACGTCTATATCACCGCCGACAAGCAGAAGAACGGC
ATCAAGGCCAACTTCAAGATCCGCCACAACATCGAGGACGGCGGCGTGCAGCTCGCCGACCACTACCAGC
AGAACACCCCCATCGGCGACGGCCCCGTGCTGCTGCCCGACAACCACTACCTGAGCTACCAGTCCAAGCT
GAGCAAAGACCCCAACGAGAAGCGCGATCACATGGTCCTGCTGGAGTTCGTGACCGCCGCCGGGGGTACC
AAGGTGTACGACCCCGAGCAGAGGAAGAGGATGATCACCGGCCCCCAGTGGTGGGCCAGGTGCAAGCAGA
TGAACGTGCTGGACAGCTTCATCAACTACTACGACAGCGAGAAGCACGCCGAGAACGCCGTGATCTTCCT
GCACGGCAACGCCACTAGCAGCTACCTGTGGAGGCACGTGGTGCCCCACATCGAGCCCGTGGCCAGGTGC
ATCATCCCCGATCTGATCGGCATGGGCAAGAGCGGCAAGAGCGGCAACGGCAGCTACAGGCTGCTGGACC
ACTACAAGTACCTGACCGCCTGGTTCGAGCTCCTGAACCTGCCCAAGAAGATCATCTTCGTGGGCCACGA
CTGGGGCGCCGCCCTGGCCTTCCACTACGCCTACGAGCACCAGGACAGGATCAAGGCCATCGTGCACATG
GAGAGCGTGGTGGACGTGATCGAGAGCTGGGACGAGTGGCCAGACATCGAGGAGGACATCGCCCTGATCA
AGAGCGAGGAGGGCGAGAAGATGGTGCTGGAGAACAACTTCTTCGTGGAGACCGTGCTGCCCAGCAAGAT
CATGAGAAAGCTGGAGCCCGAGGAGTTCGCCGCCTACCTGGAGCCCTTCAAGGAGAAGGGCGAGGTGAGA
AGACCCACCCTGAGCTGGCCCAGAGAGATCCCCCTGGTGAAGGGCCCATGGATGCATGACCAACTGACAG
AAGAGCAGATTGCAGAGTTCAAAGAAGCCTTCTCATTATTCGACAAGGATGGGGACGGCACCATCACCAC
AAAGGAACTTGGCACCGTTATGAGGTCGCTTGGACAAAACCCAACGGAAGCAGAATTGCAGGATATGATC
AATGAAGTCGATGCTGATGGCAATGGAACGATTTACTTTCCTGAATTTCTTACTATGATGGCTAGAAAAA
TGAAGGACACAGACAGCGAAGAGGAAATCCGAGAAGCATTCCGTGTTTTTGACAAGGATGGGAACGGCTA
CATCAGCGCTGCTCAGTTACGTCACGTCATGACAAACCTCGGGGAGAAGTTAACAGATGAAGAAGTTGAT
GAAATGATAAGGGAAGCAGATATCGATGGTGATGGCCAAGTAAACTATGAAGAGTTTGTACAAATGATGA
CAGCAAAGGGGGGGAAGAGGCGCTGGAAGAAAAACTTCATTGCCGTCAGCGCTGCCAACCGGTTCAAGAA
GATCTCCAGCTCCGGGGCACTGGAGCTCGGCAAGCCCGACGTGGTGCAGATCGTGAGAAACTACAACGCC
TACCTGAGAGCCAGCGACGACCTGCCCAAGCTGTTCATCGAGGGCGACCCCGGCTTCTTCAGCAACGCCA
TCGTGGAGGGCGCCAAGAAGTTCCCCAACACCGAGTTCGTGAAGGTGAAGGGCCTGCACTTCCTCCAGGA
GGACGCCCCCGACGAGATGGGCAAGTACATCAAGAGCTTCGTGGAGAGAGTGCTGAAGAACGAGCAGTAA
GAATTC
