>Addgene plasmid #51976 | Nano-lantern(Ca2+)_600/pRSETB | addgene partial sequence | sequence record 81303 | T7 5'-TAATACGACTCACTATAGGG-3'
TTTTGTTTACTTTAAGAAGGAGATATACATATGCGGGGTTCTCATCATCATCATCATCATGGTATGGCTA
GCATGACTGGTGGACAGCAAATGGGTCGGGATCTGTACGACGATGACGATAAGGATCCGATGGTGAGCAA
GGGCGAGGAGCTGTTCACCGGGGTGGTGCCCATCCTGGTCGAGCTGGACGGCGACGTAAACGGCCACAAG
TTCAGCGTGTCCGGCGAGGGCGAGGGCGATGCCACCTACGGCAAGCTGACCCTGAAGCTGATCTGCACCA
CCGGCAAGCTGCCCGTGCCCTGGCCCACCCTCGTGACCACCCTGGGCTACGGCCTGCAGTGCTTCGCCCG
CTACCCCGACCACATGAAGCAGCACGACTTCTTCAAGTCCGCCATGCCCGAAGGCTACGTCCAGGAGCGC
ACCATCTTCTTCAAGGACGACGGCAACTACAAGACCCGCGCCGAGGTGAAGTTCGAGGGCGACACCCTGG
TGAACCGCATCGAGCTGAAGGGCATCGACTTCAAGGAGGACGGCAACATCCTGGGGCACAAGCTGGAGTA
CAACTACAACAGCCACAACGTCTATATCACCGCCGACAAGCAGAAGAACGGCATCAAGGCCAACTTCAAG
ATCCGCCACAACATCGAGGACGGCGGCGTGCAGCTCGCCGACCACTACCAGCAGAACACCCCCATCGGCG
ACGGCCCCGTGCTGCTGCCCGACAACCACTACCTGAGCTACCAGTCCAAGCTGAGCAAAGACCC
