>Addgene plasmid #51976 | Nano-lantern(Ca2+)_600/pRSETB | addgene partial sequence | sequence record 81786 | EGFP-C 5'-CATGGTCCTGCTGGAGTTCGTG-3'
GCAGAGGAAGAGGATGATCACCGGCCCCCAGTGGTGGGCCAGGTGCAAGCAGATGAACGTGCTGGACAGC
TTCATCAACTACTACGACAGCGAGAAGCACGCCGAGAACGCCGTGATCTTCCTGCACGGCAACGCCACTA
GCAGCTACCTGTGGAGGCACGTGGTGCCCCACATCGAGCCCGTGGCCAGGTGCATCATCCCCGATCTGAT
CGGCATGGGCAAGAGCGGCAAGAGCGGCAACGGCAGCTACAGGCTGCTGGACCACTACAAGTACCTGACC
GCCTGGTTCGAGCTTCTGAACCTGCCCAAGAAGATCATCTTCGTGGGCCACGACTGGGGCGCCGCCCTGG
CCTTCCACTACGCCTACGAGCACCAGGACAGGATCAAGGCCATCGTGCACATGGAGAGCGTGGTGGACGT
GATCGAGAGCTGGGACGAGTGGCCAGACATCGAGGAGGACATCGCCCTGATCAAGAGCGAGGAGGGCGAG
AAGATGGTGCTGGAGAACAACTTCTTCGTGGAGACCGTGCTGCCCAGCAAGATCATGAGAAAGCTGGAGC
CCGAGGAGTTCGCCGCCTACCTGGAGCCCTTCAAGGAGAAGGGCGAGGTGAGAAGACCCACCCTGAGCTG
GCCCAGAGAGATCCCCCTGGTGAAGGGCCCATGGATGCATGACCAACTGACAGAAGAGCAGATTGCAGAG
TTCAAAGAAGCCTTCTCATTATTCGACAAGGATGGGGACGGCACCATCACCACAAAGGAACTTGGCACCG
TTATGAGGTCGCTTGGACAAAACCCAACGGAAGCAGAATTGCAGGATATGATCAATGAAGTCGATGCTGA
TGGCAATGGAACGATTTACTTTCCTGAATTTCTTACTATGATGGCTAGAAA
