>Addgene plasmid #51976 | Nano-lantern(Ca2+)_600/pRSETB | addgene partial sequence | sequence record 81787 | T7term 5'-GCTAGTTATTGCTCAGCGG-3'
AGCAGCCGGATCAAGCTTCGAATTCTTACTGCTCGTTCTTCAGCACTCTCTCCACGAAGCTCTTGATGTA
CTTGCCCATCTCGTCGGGGGCGTCCTCCTGGAGGAAGTGCAGGCCCTTCACCTTCACGAACTCGGTGTTG
GGGAACTTCTTGGCGCCCTCCACGATGGCGTTGCTGAAGAAGCCGGGGTCACCCTCGATGAACAGCTTGG
GCAGGTCGTCGCTGGCTCTCAGGTAGGCGTTGTAGTTTCTCACGATCTGCACCACGTCGGGCTTGCCGAG
CTCCAGTGCCCCGGAGCTGGAGATCTTCTTGAACCGGTTGGCAGCGCTGACGGCAATGAAGTTTTTCTTC
CAGCGCCTCTTCCCCCCCTTTGCTGTCATCATTTGTACAAACTCTTCATAGTTTACTTGGCCATCACCAT
CGATATCTGCTTCCCTTATCATTTCATCAACTTCTTCATCTGTTAACTTCTCCCCGAGGTTTGTCATGAC
GTGACGTAACTGAGCAGCGCTGATGTAGCCGTTCCCATCCTTGTCAAAAACACGGAATGCTTCTCGGATT
TCCTCTTCGCTGTCTGTGTCCTTCATTTTTCTAGCCATCATAGTAAGAAATTCAGGAAAGTAAATCGTTC
CATTGCCATCAGCATCGACTTCATTGATCATATCCTGCAATTCTGCTTCCGTTGGGTTTTGTCCAAGCGA
CCTCATAACGGTGCCAAGTTCCTTTGTGGTGATGGTGCCGTCCCCATCCTTGTCGAATAATGAGAAGGCT
TCTTTGAACTCTGCAATCTGCTCTTCTGTCAGTTGGTCATGCATCCATGGGCCCTTCACCAGGGGGATCT
CTCTGGGCCAGCTCAGGGTGGGTCTTCTCACCTCGCCCTTCTC
